>Addgene plasmid #207124 | pSCALPS-FLAG-HA-mmuMettl3 APPA | addgene full sequence | sequence record 416504 | Addgene NGS Result
AATCTGCTTAGGGTTAGGCGTTTTGCGCTGCTTCGCGATGTACGGGCCAGATATACGCGCTGTGGAATGT
GTGTCAGTTAGGGTGTGGAAAGTCCCCAGGCTCCCCAGCAGGCAGAAGTATGCAAAGCATGCATCTCAAT
TAGTCAGCAACCAGGTGTGGAAAGTCCCCAGGCTCCCCAGCAGGCAGAAGTATGCAAAGCATGCATCTCA
ATTAGTCAGCAACCATAGTCCCGCCCCTAACTCCGCCCATCCCGCCCCTAACTCCGCCCAGTTCCGCCCA
TTCTCCGCCCCATGGCTGACTAATTTTTTTTATTTATGCAGAGGCCGAGGCCGCCTCTGCCTCTGAGCTA
TTCCAGAAGTAGTGAGGAGGCTTTTTTGGAGGCCTAGGCTTTTGCAAAAAGCTCGCGTTGACATTGATTA
TTGACTAGTTATTAATAGTAATCAATTACGGGGTCATTAGTTCATAGCCCATATATGGAGTTCCGCGTTA
CATAACTTACGGTAAATGGCCCGCCTGGCTGACCGCCCAACGACCCCCGCCCATTGACGTCAATAATGAC
GTATGTTCCCATAGTAACGCCAATAGGGACTTTCCATTGACGTCAATGGGTGGAGTATTTACGGTAAACT
GCCCACTTGGCAGTACATCAAGTGTATCATATGCCAAGTACGCCCCCTATTGACGTCAATGACGGTAAAT
GGCCCGCCTGGCATTATGCCCAGTACATGACCTTATGGGACTTTCCTACTTGGCAGTACATCTACGTATT
AGTCATCGCTATTACCATGGTGATGCGGTTTTGGCAGTACATCAATGGGCGTGGATAGCGGTTTGACTCA
CGGGGATTTCCAAGTCTCCACCCCATTGACGTCAATGGGAGTTTGTTTTGGCACCAAAATCAACGGGACT
TTCCAAAATGTCGTAACAACTCCGCCCCATTGACGCAAATGGGCGGTAGGCGTGTACGGTGGGAGGTCTA
TATAAGCAGCGCGTTTTGCCTGTACTGGGTCTCTCTGGTTAGACCAGATCTGAGCCTGGGAGCTCTCTGG
CTAACTAGGGAACCCACTGCTTAAGCCTCAATAAAGCTTGCCTTGAGTGCTTCAAGTAGTGTGTGCCCGT
CTGTTGTGTGACTCTGGTAACTAGAGATCCCTCAGACCCTTTTAGTCAGTGTGGAAAATCTCTAGCAGTG
GCGCCCGAACAGGGACTTGAAAGCGAAAGGGAAACCAGAGGAGCTCTCTCGACGCAGGACTCGGCTTGCT
GAAGCGCGCACGGCAAGAGGCGAGGGGCGGCGACTGGTGAGTACGCCAAAAATTTTGACTAGCGGAGGCT
AGAAGGAGAGAGATGGGTGCGAGAGCGTCAGTATTAAGCGGGGGAGAATTAGATCGCGATGGGAAAAAAT
TCGGTTAAGGCCAGGGGGAAAGAAAAAATATAAATTAAAACATATAGTATGGGCAAGCAGGGAGCTAGAA
CGATTCGCAGTTAATCCTGGCCTGTTAGAAACATCAGAAGGCTGTAGACAAATACTGGGACAGCTACAAC
CATCCCTTCAGACAGGATCAGAAGAACTTAGATCATTATATAATACAGTAGCAACCCTCTATTGTGTGCA
TCAAAGGATAGAGATAAAAGACACCAAGGAAGCTTTAGACAAGATAGAGGAAGAGCAAAACAAAAGTAAG
ACCACCGCACAGCAAGCGGCCGGCCGCTGATCTTCAGACCTGGAGGAGGAGATATGAGGGACAATTGGAG
AAGTGAATTATATAAATATAAAGTAGTAAAAATTGAACCATTAGGAGTAGCACCCACCAAGGCAAAGAGA
AGAGTGGTGCAGAGAGAAAAAAGAGCAGTGGGAATAGGAGCTTTGTTCCTTGGGTTCTTGGGAGCAGCAG
GAAGCACTATGGGCGCAGCGTCAATGACGCTGACGGTACAGGCCAGACAATTATTGTCTGGTATAGTGCA
GCAGCAGAACAATTTGCTGAGGGCTATTGAGGCGCAACAGCATCTGTTGCAACTCACAGTCTGGGGCATC
AAGCAGCTCCAGGCAAGAATCCTGGCTGTGGAAAGATACCTAAAGGATCAACAGCTCCTGGGGATTTGGG
GTTGCTCTGGAAAACTCATTTGCACCACTGCTGTGCCTTGGAATGCTAGTTGGAGTAATAAATCTCTGGA
ACAGATTTGGAATCACACGACCTGGATGGAGTGGGACAGAGAATTAACAATTACACAAGCTTAATACACT
CCTTAATTGAAGAATCGCAAAACCAGCAAGAAAAGAATGAACAAGAATTATTGGAATTAGATAAATGGGC
AAGTTTGTGGAATTGGTTTAACATAACAAATTGGCTGTGGTATATAAAATTATTCATAATGATAGTAGGA
GGCTTGGTAGGTTTAAGAATAGTTTTTGCTGTACTTTCTATAGTGAATAGAGTTAGGCAGGGATATTCAC
CATTATCGTTTCAGACCCACCTCCCAACCCCGAGGGGACCCGACAGGCCCGAAGGAATAGAAGAAGAAGG
TGGAGAGAGAGACAGAGACAGATCCATTCGATTAGTGAACGGATCGGCACTGCGTGCGCCAATTCTGCAG
ACAAATGGCAGTATTCATCCACAATTTTAAAAGAAAAGGGGGGATTGGGGGGTACAGTGCAGGGGAAAGA
ATAGTAGACATAATAGCAACAGACATACAAACTAAAGAATTACAAAAACAAATTACAAAAATTCAAAATT
TTCGGGTTTATTACAGGGACAGCAGAGATCCAGTTTGGTTAATTAACTGCAGCCCCGATAAAATAAAAGA
TTTTATTTAGTCTCCAGAAAAAGGGGGGAATGAAAGACCCCACCTGTAGGTTTGGCAAGCTAGCTGCAGT
AACGCCATTTTGCAAGGCATGGAAAAATACCAAACCAAGAATAGAGAAGTTCAGATCAAGGGCGGGTACA
TGAAAATAGCTAACGTTGGGCCAAACAGGATATCTGCGGTGAGCAGTTTCGGCCCCGGCCCGGGGCCAAG
AACAGATGGTCACCGCAGTTTCGGCCCCGGCCCGAGGCCAAGAACAGATGGTCCCCAGATATGGCCCAAC
CCTCAGCAGTTTCTTAAGACCCATCAGATGTTTCCAGGCTCCCCCAAGGACCTGAAATGACCCTGCGCCT
TATTTGAATTAACCAATCAGCCTGCTTCTCGCTTCTGTTCGCGCGCTTCTGCTTCCCGAGCTCTATAAAA
GAGCTCACAACCCCTCACTCGGCGCGCCAGTCCTCCGACAGACTGAGTCGCCCGGGGGTCTAGAAGCGCT
GGATCCACCGGTTGTACAGCGGCCGCCACCATGGACTACAAGGACGACGATGACAAGCTCGATGGAGGAT
ACCCCTACGACGTGCCCGACTACGCCGGAGAATCGATGGGAGCTAGGATGTCGGACACGTGGAGCTCTAT
CCAGGCCCATAAGAAACAGCTGGACTCGCTTCGCGAGAGATTGCAGCGGCGACGGAAGCAGGACTCTGGG
CACTTGGATTTAAGGAACCCAGAAGCGGCACTGTCCCCAACCTTCCGTAGTGATAGTCCCGTGCCTACTG
CCCCTACCTCTAGCGGCCCTAAGCCCAGCACAACATCTGTGGCCCCTGAACTAGCTACAGACCCTGAGTT
AGAGAAGAAGTTGCTACACCACCTCTCAGATCTGGCCTTGACCTTGCCCACTGATGCTGTTTCCATCCGT
CTTGCCATCTCTACGCCAGATGCACCTGCCACTCAAGATGGGGTAGAAAGCCTTCTCCAGAAATTTGCCG
CCCAGGAGTTGATTGAGGTAAAGCGAGGTCTCCTCCAAGATGATGCACATCCTACTCTTGTAACTTACGC
TGACCACTCCAAGCTGTCTGCCATGATGGGGGCTGTGGCAGAAAAGAAAGGTCTTGGAGAGGTAGCAGGG
ACCATCGCAGGGCAGAAACGGCGTGCAGAACAGGATTTGACTACAGTGACCACCTTTGCCAGCTCTTTAG
CATCTGGTCTGGCCTCTTCAGCATCAGAACCAGCTAAGGAGCCGGCTAAGAAGTCAAGGAAGCACGCTGC
CTCCGATGTTGATCTGGAGATAGAAAGCCTTTTGAACCAACAGTCAACGAAAGAACAGCAGAGCAAGAAG
GTCAGTCAGGAGATCCTAGAGCTATTAAATACCACAACAGCCAAGGAACAGTCCATTGTTGAAAAGTTTC
GCTCTCGAGGTCGGGCCCAGGTGCAAGAATTTTGTGATTATGGGACCAAGGAAGAGTGCATGAAAGCCAG
TGACGCTGACCGGCCTTGTCGCAAGCTGCACTTCAGACGAATTATCAATAAGCACACTGATGAATCTTTA
GGTGACTGCTCTTTCCTTAACACATGTTTCCACATGGACACCTGCAAATATGTTCACTATGAAATTGATG
CTTGTGTTGATTCTGAGAGTCCTGGCAGCAAGGAGCATATGCCAAGCCAGGAGCTTGCTCTTACACAGAG
TGTTGGGGGTGACTCCAGTGCTGATCGACTCTTTCCACCTCAGTGGATCTGTTGTGATATCCGCTACCTG
GACGTCAGTATCTTGGGCAAATTTGCAGTTGTGATGGCTGCCCCACCTGCAGATATTCACATGGAGCTAC
CGTATGGGACATTAACAGATGATGAGATGCGCAGGCTCAATATACCAGTGCTACAGGATGACGGCTTTCT
TTTCCTCTGGGTCACAGGAAGGGCCATGGAATTGGGCAGAGAATGTCTGAACCTCTGGGGTTATGAACGG
GTGGATGAAATCATCTGGGTGAAGACTAATCAGCTGCAGCGCATCATTAGGACGGGCCGGACGGGTCACT
GGTTAAACCACGGGAAGGAACACTGCTTGGTTGGTGTTAAGGGAAATCCTCAAGGATTCAACCAGGGCCT
GGACTGCGATGTGATTGTAGCTGAGGTTCGTTCCACCAGTCATAAACCAGATGAAATATATGGCATGATT
GAGAGACTGTCCCCTGGCACCCGCAAGATTGAGTTATTTGGACGACCACACAATGTGCAGCCCAACTGGA
TTACTCTTGGAAACCAACTGGATGGGATACACCTACTAGACCCAGATGTGGTTGCCAGGTTTAAGCAAAG
GTATCCGGACGGCATCATCTCTAAACCTAAGAATTTATAGACGCAGTTAACTGGCCAGAATTCTCGACCT
TGACTGGCGGCGCGACCTTGAGGCCTGCGTTCGCCTCAGTTGCCCCCTCTGTGCAATGGGGAGACGCGCC
TCATCGCTTGACAACGGCCGAAGAGCCGCCGCGCTTCCGTCTCCCGCGTGCGCGCGCCATGCTGCCCACC
CCCGTTCCGCACTGACCCTCCCCCGTGCCCCGCGTCCCGTACTGCCGCCCCGCCCCGAGTCCCATGCCGC
AGCCACCGCGACGGAGCCCGCAGGCGGGAACCTGCCTCCGCGCGTTAGCGCGCACGCGCGCCTCATGTGT
CGTCCCCATCAGCGCCGGCTTCCGTCTATAGGCCAGATGCACTGTCACTCTGGCGAAGTCGCAGACCCGA
TTGGCCGGGACGGAGGCGCGAGACCGGGTTGCGGGCGGGGCCGAACGTGGTATAAAAGGGGCGGGAGGCC
AGGCTCGTGCCGTTTTGCAGACGCCACCGCCGAGGAAAACCGTGTACTATTAGCCACGCGTGCCACCATG
ACCGAGTACAAGCCCACGGTGCGCCTCGCCACCCGCGACGACGTCCCCCGGGCCGTACGCACCCTCGCCG
CCGCGTTCGCCGACTACCCCGCCACGCGCCACACCGTCGACCCGGACCGCCACATCGAGCGGGTCACCGA
GCTGCAAGAACTCTTCCTCACGCGCGTCGGGCTCGACATCGGCAAGGTGTGGGTCGCGGACGACGGCGCC
GCGGTGGCGGTCTGGACCACGCCGGAGAGCGTCGAAGCGGGGGCGGTGTTCGCCGAGATCGGCCCGCGCA
TGGCCGAGTTGAGCGGTTCCCGGCTGGCCGCGCAGCAACAGATGGAAGGCCTCCTGGCGCCGCACCGGCC
CAAGGAGCCCGCGTGGTTCCTGGCCACCGTCGGCGTCTCGCCCGACCACCAGGGCAAGGGTCTGGGCAGC
GCCGTCGTGCTCCCCGGAGTGGAGGCGGCCGAGCGCGCCGGGGTGCCCGCCTTCCTGGAGACCTCCGCGC
CCCGCAACCTCCCCTTCTACGAGCGGCTCGGCTTCACCGTCACCGCCGACGTCGAGGTGCCCGAAGGACC
GCGCACCTGGTGCATGACCCGCAAGCCCGGTGCCTGAGCGATCGCTAATCAACCTCTGGATTACAAAATT
TGTGAAAGATTGACTGGTATTCTTAACTATGTTGCTCCTTTTACGCTATGTGGATACGCTGCTTTAATGC
CTTTGTATCATGCTATTGCTTCCCGTATGGCTTTCATTTTCTCCTCCTTGTATAAATCCTGGTTGCTGTC
TCTTTATGAGGAGTTGTGGCCCGTTGTCAGGCAACGTGGCGTGGTGTGCACTGTGTTTGCTGACGCAACC
CCCACTGGTTGGGGCATTGCCACCACCTGTCAGCTCCTTTCCGGGACTTTCGCTTTCCCCCTCCCTATTG
CCACGGCGGAACTCATCGCCGCCTGCCTTGCCCGCTGCTGGACAGGGGCTCGGCTGTTGGGCACTGACAA
TTCCGTGGTGTTGTCGGGGAAGCTGACGTCCTTTCCATGGCTGCTCGCCTGTGTTGCCACCTGGATTCTG
CGCGGGACGTCCTTCTGCTACGTCCCTTCGGCCCTCAATCCAGCGGACCTTCCTTCCCGCGGCCTGCTGC
CGGCTCTGCGGCCTCTTCCGCGTCTTCGCCTTCGCCCTCAGACGAGTCGGATCTCCCTTTGGGCCGCCTC
CCCGCTTAATCGCGTCGAGACCTAGAAAAACATGGAGCAATCACAAGTAGCAATACAGCAGCTACCAATG
CTGATTGTGCCTGGCTAGAAGCACAAGAGGAGGAGGAGGTGGGTTTTCCAGTCACACCTCAGGTACCTTT
AAGACCAATGACTTACAAGGCAGCTGTAGATCTTAGCCACTTTTTAAAAGAAAAGGGGGGACTGGAAGGG
CTAATTCACTCCCAACGAAGACAAGATATCCTTGATCTGTGGATCTACCACACACAAGGCTACTTCCCTG
ATTGGCAGAACTACACACCAGGGCCAGGGATCAGATATCCACTGACCTTTGGATGGTGCTACAAGCTAGT
ACCAGTTGAGCAAGAGAAGGTAGAAGAAGCCAATGAAGGAGAGAACACCCGCTTGTTACACCCTGTGAGC
CTGCATGGGATGGATGACCCGGAGAGAGAAGTATTAGAGTGGAGGTTTGACAGCCGCCTAGCATTTCATC
ACATGGCCCGAGAGCTGCATCCGGACTGTACTGGGTCTCTCTGGTTAGACCAGATCTGAGCCTGGGAGCT
CTCTGGCTAACTAGGGAACCCACTGCTTAAGCCTCAATAAAGCTTGCCTTGAGTGCTTCAAGTAGTGTGT
GCCCGTCTGTTGTGTGACTCTGGTAACTAGAGATCCCTCAGACCCTTTTAGTCAGTGTGGAAAATCTCTA
GCAGGGCCCGTTTCATGTGAGCAAAAGGCCAGCAAAAGGCCAGGAACCGTAAAAAGGCCGCGTTGCTGGC
GTTTTTCCATAGGCTCCGCCCCCCTGACGAGCATCACAAAAATCGACGCTCAAGTCAGAGGTGGCGAAAC
CCGACAGGACTATAAAGATACCAGGCGTTTCCCCCTGGAAGCTCCCTCGTGCGCTCTCCTGTTCCGACCC
TGCCGCTTACCGGATACCTGTCCGCCTTTCTCCCTTCGGGAAGCGTGGCGCTTTCTCATAGCTCACGCTG
TAGGTATCTCAGTTCGGTGTAGGTCGTTCGCTCCAAGCTGGGCTGTGTGCACGAACCCCCCGTTCAGCCC
GACCGCTGCGCCTTATCCGGTAACTATCGTCTTGAGTCCAACCCGGTAAGACACGACTTATCGCCACTGG
CAGCAGCCACTGGTAACAGGATTAGCAGAGCGAGGTATGTAGGCGGTGCTACAGAGTTCTTGAAGTGGTG
GCCTAACTACGGCTACACTAGAAGAACAGTATTTGGTATCTGCGCTCTGCTGAAGCCAGTTACCTTCGGA
AAAAGAGTTGGTAGCTCTTGATCCGGCAAACAAACCACCGCTGGTAGCGGTGGTTTTTTTGTTTGCAAGC
AGCAGATTACGCGCAGAAAAAAAGGATCTCAAGAAGATCCTTTGATCTTTTCTACGGGGTCTGACGCTCA
GTGGAACGAAAACTCACGTTAAGGGATTTTGGTCATGAGATTATCAAAAAGGATCTTCACCTAGATCCTT
TTAAATTAAAAATGAAGTTTTAAATCAATCTAAAGTATATATGAGTAAACTTGGTCTGACAGTTACCAAT
GCTTAATCAGTGAGGCACCTATCTCAGCGATCTGTCTATTTCGTTCATCCATAGTTGCCTGACTCCCCGT
CGTGTAGATAACTACGATACGGGAGGGCTTACCATCTGGCCCCAGTGCTGCAATGATACCGCGAGACCCA
CGCTCACCGGCTCCAGATTTATCAGCAATAAACCAGCCAGCCGGAAGGGCCGAGCGCAGAAGTGGTCCTG
CAACTTTATCCGCCTCCATCCAGTCTATTAATTGTTGCCGGGAAGCTAGAGTAAGTAGTTCGCCAGTTAA
TAGTTTGCGCAACGTTGTTGCCATTGCTACAGGCATCGTGGTGTCACGCTCGTCGTTTGGTATGGCTTCA
TTCAGCTCCGGTTCCCAACGATCAAGGCGAGTTACATGATCCCCCATGTTGTGCAAAAAAGCGGTTAGCT
CCTTCGGTCCTCCGATCGTTGTCAGAAGTAAGTTGGCCGCAGTGTTATCACTCATGGTTATGGCAGCACT
GCATAATTCTCTTACTGTCATGCCATCCGTAAGATGCTTTTCTGTGACTGGTGAGTACTCAACCAAGTCA
TTCTGAGAATAGTGTATGCGGCGACCGAGTTGCTCTTGCCCGGCGTCAATACGGGATAATACCGCGCCAC
ATAGCAGAACTTTAAAAGTGCTCATCATTGGAAAACGTTCTTCGGGGCGAAAACTCTCAAGGATCTTACC
GCTGTTGAGATCCAGTTCGATGTAACCCACTCGTGCACCCAACTGATCTTCAGCATCTTTTACTTTCACC
AGCGTTTCTGGGTGAGCAAAAACAGGAAGGCAAAATGCCGCAAAAAAGGGAATAAGGGCGACACGGAAAT
GTTGAATACTCATACTCTTCCTTTTTCAATATTATTGAAGCATTTATCAGGGTTATTGTCTCATGAGCGG
ATACATATTTGAATGTATTTAGAAAAATAAACAAATAGGGGTTCCGCGCACATTTCCCCGAAAAGTGCCA
CCTGACGTCGACGGATCGGGAGATCTCCCGATCCCCTATGGTGCACTCTCAGTACAATCTGCTCTGATGC
CGCATAGTTAAGCCAGTATCTGCTCCCTGCTTGTGTGTTGGAGGTCGCTGAGTAGTGCGCGAGCAAAATT
TAAGCTACAACAAGGCAAGGCTTGACCGACAATTGCATGAAG
Features (pLannotate 1.2.2; 21 found; start..end, strand, type, name):
     69..398     +  promoter       SV40 promoter: SV40 enhancer and early promoter
    410..789     +  enhancer       CMV enhancer: human cytomegalovirus immediate early enhancer
    790..989     +  promoter       CMV promoter: human cytomegalovirus (CMV) immediate early promoter
   1007..1187    +  LTR            5' LTR (truncated): truncated 5' long terminal repeat (LTR) from HIV-1
   1234..1359    +  misc_feature   HIV-1 Ψ: packaging signal of human immunodeficiency virus type 1
   1343..1681    +  CDS            HIV-1 gag (fragment): gag protein from human immunodeficiency virus 1; gag
   1856..2089    +  misc_feature   RRE: The Rev response element (RRE) of HIV-1 allows for Rev-dependent mRNA export from the nucleus to the cytoplasm.
   2210..2452    +  CDS            env (fragment): ENV_HV2ST - Experimental evidence at protein level: Swiss-Prot protein existence level 1. The gp120-gp41 heterodimer allows rapid transcytosis of the virus through CD4 negative cells such as simple epithelial monolayers of the intestinal, rectal and endocervical epithelial barriers. Both gp120 and gp41 specifically recognize glycosphingolipids galactosyl- ceramide (GalCer) or 3' sulfo-galactosyl-ceramide (GalS) present in the lipid rafts structures of epithelial cells. Binding to these alternative receptors allows the rapid transcytosis of the virus through the epithelial cells. This transcyto
   2465..2565    +  CDS            Rev (fragment): human immunodeficiency virus 1 (HIV-1) Rev protein; rev; enhances nuclear export of unspliced and incompletely spliced viral mRNAs
   2615..2732    +  misc_feature   cPPT/CTS: central polypurine tract and central termination sequence of HIV-1
   2869..3276    +  promoter       SFFV promoter: spleen focus-forming virus long terminal repeat (LTR) promoter
   3327..3347    +  CDS            FLAG (fragment): FLAG® epitope tag, followed by an enterokinase cleavage site
   3408..5147    +  CDS            Mettl3: MTA70_MOUSE - Also known as Mta70. Experimental evidence at protein level: Swiss-Prot protein existence level 1. The METTL3-METTL14 heterodimer forms a N6-methyltransferase complex that methylates adenosine residues at the N(6) position of some RNAs and regulates various processes such as the circadian clock, differentiation of embryonic and hematopoietic stem cells, cortical neurogenesis, response to DNA damage, differentiation of T-cells and primary miRNA processing (PubMed:25456834, PubMed:24394384, PubMed:25569111, PubMed:28809392, PubMed:28792938, PubMed:28869969, PubMed:28965759). In the
   5668..6267    +  CDS            PuroR: puromycin N-acetyltransferase; pac from Streptomyces alboniger; confers resistance to puromycin
   6277..6865    +  misc_feature   WPRE: woodchuck hepatitis virus posttranscriptional regulatory element
   6876..7376    +  CDS            nef (fragment): NEF_HV1LA - Experimental evidence at protein level: Swiss-Prot protein existence level 1. Extracellular Nef protein targets CD4(+) T-lymphocytes for apoptosis by interacting with CXCR4 surface receptors. From Human immunodeficiency virus type 1 group M subtype B (isolate Lai) (HIV-1).
   7383..7563    +  LTR            5' LTR (truncated): truncated 5' long terminal repeat (LTR) from HIV-1
   7634..8222    -  rep_origin     ori: high-copy-number ColE1/pMB1/pBR322/pUC origin of replication
   8393..9253    -  CDS            AmpR: β-lactamase; bla; confers resistance to ampicillin, carbenicillin, and related antibiotics
   9254..9358    -  promoter       AmpR promoter: bla
   9417..9469    -  misc_feature   bom (fragment): basis of mobility region from pBR322
