[The description below was written by a language model from this plasmid's Addgene catalogue record and pLannotate feature annotations shown in this document.]
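Description:
pSCALPS-FLAG-HA-mmuMettl3 APPA is a lentiviral transfer plasmid of about 9.6 kb, built on the pSCALPS backbone, for expressing a mutant form of mouse Mettl3 in mammalian cells. It is propagated in bacteria through a high-copy ColE1/pUC-type origin with ampicillin resistance (AmpR under its own bla promoter), and the record lists a recombination-deficient strain as the growth host, as is common for LTR-containing vectors. The HIV-1-derived portion has a CMV enhancer/promoter placed ahead of a truncated 5' LTR to drive genomic RNA production in packaging cells. This is followed by the Ψ packaging signal with a gag fragment, the Rev response element for Rev-dependent nuclear export, and the cPPT/CTS. A WPRE precedes the 3' region to enhance transcript expression, and a second truncated LTR closes the viral unit. Short env, rev and nef fragments are annotated as residual viral sequence. An SV40 enhancer/early promoter is also annotated upstream of the CMV element, but its role is not stated in the record.

The payload is driven by the spleen focus-forming virus (SFFV) LTR promoter and encodes mouse Mettl3 with an N-terminal FLAG-HA tandem tag, cloned between NotI and EcoRI sites. Only the FLAG portion was picked up by the automated annotation. Mettl3 is the catalytic partner in the Mettl3-Mettl14 N6-adenosine RNA methyltransferase complex. This version carries D395A and W398A substitutions, giving the "APPA" name. A puromycin N-acetyltransferase gene lies downstream of the insert for selecting transduced cells, although the element driving its expression is not annotated. The associated study concerns Mettl3 control of cytokine mRNA stability in mast cells, where this mutant would be compared with wild-type protein.
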