Addgene plasmid #207124: pSCALPS-FLAG-HA-mmuMettl3 APPA
Purpose: Lentiviral plasmid to express mouse Mettl3 APPA mutant
Depositing lab: Silvia Monticelli. Depositing organization: Institute for Research in Biomedicine, Switzerland. Publication: The mRNA methyltransferase Mettl3 modulates cytokine mRNA stability and limits functional responses in mast cells. Leoni C, Bataclan M, Ito-Kureha T, Heissmeyer V, Monticelli S. Nat Commun. 2023 Jun 29;14(1):3862. doi: 10.1038/s41467-023-39614-y. PubMed 37386028.
Backbone
  Vector backbone: pSCALPS
  Backbone size w/o insert (bp): 7740
  Total vector size (bp): 9559
  Vector type: Lentiviral
  Selectable markers: Puromycin
Growth in bacteria
  Bacterial resistance: Ampicillin, 100 μg/mL
  Growth temperature: 37°C
  Growth strain: NEB Stable
  Copy number: High Copy
Gene/Insert
  Gene/Insert name: Mettl3
  Species: M. musculus (mouse)
  Insert size (bp): 1765
  Mutation: D395A and W398A
  GenBank ID: NM_019721.2
  Entrez Gene: Mettl3 (a.k.a. 2310024F18Rik, M6A, Spo8)
  Promoter: SSFV
  Tag / fusion protein: FLAG-HA (N terminal on insert)
  Cloning method: Restriction Enzyme; 5′ cloning site NotI (not destroyed); 3′ cloning site EcoRI (not destroyed)
  Sequencing primers: 5′ GCCACCATGGACTACAAGGA
Terms and licenses: Academic/Nonprofit Terms; Industry Terms: Not Available to Industry
How to cite: pSCALPS-FLAG-HA-mmuMettl3 APPA was a gift from Silvia Monticelli (Addgene plasmid # 207124 ; http://n2t.net/addgene:207124 ; RRID:Addgene_207124)
